LOCUS       Exported 3435 bp ds-DNA circular SYN 12-MAY-2021
DEFINITION  Gateway Donor vector containing VHL, part of the Target Accelerator
            Plasmid Collection..
ACCESSION   .
VERSION     .
KEYWORDS    pDONR223_VHL_p.S111N
SOURCE      synthetic DNA construct
  ORGANISM  synthetic DNA construct
REFERENCE   1 (bases 1 to 3435)
  AUTHORS   Kim E, Ilic N, Shrestha Y, Zou L, Kamburov A, Zhu C, Yang X, Lubonja
            R, Tran N, Nguyen C, Lawrence MS, Piccioni F, Bagul M, Doench JG,
            Chouinard CR, Wu X, Hogstrom L, Natoli T, Tamayo P, Horn H, Corsello
            SM, Lage K, Root DE, Subramanian A, Golub TR, Getz G, Boehm JS, Hahn
            WC
  TITLE     Systematic Functional Interrogation of Rare Cancer Variants
            Identifies Oncogenic Alleles.
  JOURNAL   Cancer Discov. 2016 Jul;6(7):714-26. doi:
            10.1158/2159-8290.CD-16-0160. Epub 2016 May 4.
  PUBMED    27147599
REFERENCE   2 (bases 1 to 3435)
  AUTHORS   .
  TITLE     Direct Submission
  JOURNAL   Exported May 12, 2021 from SnapGene Server 1.1.58
            http://www.snapgene.com
FEATURES             Location/Qualifiers
     source          1..3435
                     /organism="synthetic DNA construct"
                     /mol_type="other DNA"
     rep_origin      12..600
                     /direction=RIGHT
                     /label=ori
                     /note="high-copy-number ColE1/pMB1/pBR322/pUC origin of
                     replication"
     primer_bind     501..520
                     /label=pBR322ori-F
                     /note="pBR322 origin, forward primer"
     primer_bind     754..771
                     /label=L4440
                     /note="L4440 vector, forward primer"
     terminator      930..957
                     /label=rrnB T2 terminator
                     /note="transcription terminator T2 from the E. coli rrnB
                     gene"
     terminator      1049..1135
                     /gene="Escherichia coli rrnB"
                     /label=rrnB T1 terminator
                     /note="transcription terminator T1 from the E. coli rrnB
                     gene"
     primer_bind     1184..1206
                     /label=M13/pUC Forward
                     /note="In lacZ gene"
     primer_bind     1198..1215
                     /label=M13 Forward
                     /note="In lacZ gene. Also called M13-F20 or M13 (-21)
                     Forward"
     primer_bind     1199..1215
                     /label=M13 fwd
                     /note="common sequencing primer, one of multiple similar
                     variants"
     protein_bind    1231..1330
                     /gene="mutant version of attL"
                     /label=attL1
                     /bound_moiety="LR Clonase(TM)"
                     /note="recombination site for the Gateway(R) LR reaction"
     protein_bind    complement(1976..2075)
                     /gene="mutant version of attL"
                     /label=attL2
                     /bound_moiety="LR Clonase(TM)"
                     /note="recombination site for the Gateway(R) LR reaction"
     primer_bind     complement(2092..2111)
                     /label=T7
                     /note="T7 promoter, forward primer"
     promoter        complement(2093..2111)
                     /label=T7 promoter
                     /note="promoter for bacteriophage T7 RNA polymerase"
     primer_bind     complement(2116..2132)
                     /label=M13 rev
                     /note="common sequencing primer, one of multiple similar
                     variants"
     primer_bind     complement(2116..2132)
                     /label=M13 Reverse
                     /note="In lacZ gene. Also called M13-rev"
     CDS             2563..3354
                     /codon_start=1
                     /gene="aadA"
                     /product="aminoglycoside adenylyltransferase (Murphy,
                     1985)"
                     /label=SmR
                     /note="confers resistance to spectinomycin and
                     streptomycin"
                     /translation="MREAVIAEVSTQLSEVVGVIERHLEPTLLAVHLYGSAVDGGLKPH
                     SDIDLLVTVTVRLDETTRRALINDLLETSASPGESEILRAVEVTIVVHDDIIPWRYPAK
                     RELQFGEWQRNDILAGIFEPATIDIDLAILLTKAREHSVALVGPAAEELFDPVPEQDLF
                     EALNETLTLWNSPPDWAGDERNVVLTLSRIWYSAVTGKIAPKDVAADWAMERLPAQYQP
                     VILEARQAYLGQEEDRLASRADQLEEFVHYVKGEITKVVGK"
ORIGIN
        1 aaaggatctt cttgagatcc tttttttctg cgcgtaatct gctgcttgca aacaaaaaaa
       61 ccaccgctac cagcggtggt ttgtttgccg gatcaagagc taccaactct ttttccgaag
      121 gtaactggct tcagcagagc gcagatacca aatactgttc ttctagtgta gccgtagtta
      181 ggccaccact tcaagaactc tgtagcaccg cctacatacc tcgctctgct aatcctgtta
      241 ccagtggctg ctgccagtgg cgataagtcg tgtcttaccg ggttggactc aagacgatag
      301 ttaccggata aggcgcagcg gtcgggctga acggggggtt cgtgcacaca gcccagcttg
      361 gagcgaacga cctacaccga actgagatac ctacagcgtg agctatgaga aagcgccacg
      421 cttcccgaag ggagaaaggc ggacaggtat ccggtaagcg gcagggtcgg aacaggagag
      481 cgcacgaggg agcttccagg gggaaacgcc tggtatcttt atagtcctgt cgggtttcgc
      541 cacctctgac ttgagcgtcg atttttgtga tgctcgtcag gggggcggag cctatggaaa
      601 aacgccagca acgcggcctt tttacggttc ctggcctttt gctggccttt tgctcacatg
      661 ttctttcctg cgttatcccc tgattctgtg gataaccgta ttaccgcctt tgagtgagct
      721 gataccgctc gccgcagccg aacgaccgag cgcagcgagt cagtgagcga ggaagcggaa
      781 gagcgcccaa tacgcaaacc gcctctcccc gcgcgttggc cgattcatta atgcagctgg
      841 cacgacaggt ttcccgactg gaaagcgggc agtgagcgca acgcaattaa tacgcgtacc
      901 gctagccagg aagagtttgt agaaacgcaa aaaggccatc cgtcaggatg gccttctgct
      961 tagtttgatg cctggcagtt tatggcgggc gtcctgcccg ccaccctccg ggccgttgct
     1021 tcacaacgtt caaatccgct cccggcggat ttgtcctact caggagagcg ttcaccgaca
     1081 aacaacagat aaaacgaaag gcccagtctt ccgactgagc ctttcgtttt atttgatgcc
     1141 tggcagttcc ctactctcgc gttaacgcta gcatggatgt tttcccagtc acgacgttgt
     1201 aaaacgacgg ccagtcttaa gctcgggccc caaataatga ttttattttg actgatagtg
     1261 acctgttcgt tgcaacaaat tgatgagcaa tgctttttta taatgccaac tttgtacaaa
     1321 aaagttggca ccatgccccg gagggcggag aactgggacg aggccgaggt aggcgcggag
     1381 gaggcaggcg tcgaagagta cggccctgaa gaagacggcg gggaggagtc gggcgccgag
     1441 gagtccggcc cggaagagtc cggcccggag gaactgggcg ccgaggagga gatggaggcc
     1501 gggcggccgc ggcccgtgct gcgctcggtg aactcgcgcg agccctccca ggtcatcttc
     1561 tgcaatcgca gtccgcgcgt cgtgctgccc gtatggctca acttcgacgg cgagccgcag
     1621 ccctacccaa cgctgccgcc tggcacgggc cgccgcatcc acaactaccg aggtcacctt
     1681 tggctcttca gagatgcagg gacacacgat gggcttctgg ttaaccaaac tgaattattt
     1741 gtgccatctc tcaatgttga cggacagcct atttttgcca atatcacact gccagtgtat
     1801 actctgaaag agcgatgcct ccaggttgtc cggagcctag tcaagcctga gaattacagg
     1861 agactggaca tcgtcaggtc gctctacgaa gatctggaag accacccaaa tgtgcagaaa
     1921 gacctggagc ggctgacaca ggagcgcatt gcacatcaac ggatgggaga ttgattgcca
     1981 actttcttgt acaaagttgg cattataaga aagcattgct tatcaatttg ttgcaacgaa
     2041 caggtcacta tcagtcaaaa taaaatcatt atttgccatc cagctgatat cccctatagt
     2101 gagtcgtatt acatggtcat agctgtttcc tggcagctct ggcccgtgtc tcaaaatctc
     2161 tgatgttaca ttgcacaaga taaaaatata tcatcatgcc tcctctagac cagccaggac
     2221 agaaatgcct cgacttcgct gctacccaag gttgccgggt gacgcacacc gtggaaacgg
     2281 atgaaggcac gaacccagtg gacataagcc tgttcggttc gtaagctgta atgcaagtag
     2341 cgtatgcgct cacgcaactg gtccagaacc ttgaccgaac gcagcggtgg taacggcgca
     2401 gtggcggttt tcatggcttg ttatgactgt ttttttgggg tacagtctat gcctcgggca
     2461 tccaagcagc aagcgcgtta cgccgtgggt cgatgtttga tgttatggag cagcaacgat
     2521 gttacgcagc agggcagtcg ccctaaaaca aagttaaaca ttatgaggga agcggtgatc
     2581 gccgaagtat cgactcaact atcagaggta gttggcgtca tcgagcgcca tctcgaaccg
     2641 acgttgctgg ccgtacattt gtacggctcc gcagtggatg gcggcctgaa gccacacagt
     2701 gatattgatt tgctggttac ggtgaccgta aggcttgatg aaacaacgcg gcgagctttg
     2761 atcaacgacc ttttggaaac ttcggcttcc cctggagaga gcgagattct ccgcgctgta
     2821 gaagtcacca ttgttgtgca cgacgacatc attccgtggc gttatccagc taagcgcgaa
     2881 ctgcaatttg gagaatggca gcgcaatgac attcttgcag gtatcttcga gccagccacg
     2941 atcgacattg atctggctat cttgctgaca aaagcaagag aacatagcgt tgccttggta
     3001 ggtccagcgg cggaggaact ctttgatccg gttcctgaac aggatctatt tgaggcgcta
     3061 aatgaaacct taacgctatg gaactcgccg cccgactggg ctggcgatga gcgaaatgta
     3121 gtgcttacgt tgtcccgcat ttggtacagc gcagtaaccg gcaaaatcgc gccgaaggat
     3181 gtcgctgccg actgggcaat ggagcgcctg ccggcccagt atcagcccgt catacttgaa
     3241 gctagacagg cttatcttgg acaagaagaa gatcgcttgg cctcgcgcgc agatcagttg
     3301 gaagaatttg tccactacgt gaaaggcgag atcaccaagg tagtcggcaa ataaccctcg
     3361 agccacccat gaccaaaatc ccttaacgtg agttacgcgt cgttccactg agcgtcagac
     3421 cccgtagaaa agatc
//
