[The description below was written by a language model from this plasmid's Addgene catalogue record and the feature table of its GenBank file.]
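Description:
pDONR223_VHL_p.S111N is a Gateway entry clone built on the Invitrogen pDONR223 backbone, carrying the human VHL (von Hippel-Lindau tumor suppressor) open reading frame, reference transcript NM_000551.3, with the missense substitution S111N. The 3,435 bp circular plasmid is maintained in E. coli through a high-copy ColE1/pUC-type origin and is selected with spectinomycin via the aadA aminoglycoside adenylyltransferase gene (annotated SmR), which also confers streptomycin resistance.

The insert is not annotated as a feature in its own right, but it occupies the interval between the attL1 and attL2 recombination sites. These sites let LR Clonase transfer the ORF in a defined orientation into any attR-containing destination vector. The clone is in the "closed" configuration, meaning a stop codon immediately follows the coding sequence, so the protein would be expressed with its native C-terminus and cannot be fused to C-terminal tags supplied by a destination vector. No promoter drives the insert in this plasmid. The rrnB T1 and T2 terminators upstream of attL1 shield the cassette from read-through transcription originating in the backbone, and a T7 promoter lies just outside attL2, pointing back toward the insert in the antisense direction. M13 forward and reverse primer sites flank the att sites for sequence verification.

The plasmid belongs to the Target Accelerator Plasmid Collection, a set of wild-type and variant alleles assembled for systematic functional testing of rare cancer-associated mutations. It serves as a shuttle source for moving the VHL S111N allele into expression vectors, not as an expression construct itself.
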