Addgene plasmid #81675: pDONR223_VHL_p.S111N
Purpose: Gateway Donor vector containing VHL, part of the Target Accelerator Plasmid Collection.
Depositing lab: Jesse Boehm & William Hahn & David Root. Depositing organization: Broad Institute. Publication: Systematic Functional Interrogation of Rare Cancer Variants Identifies Oncogenic Alleles. Kim E, Ilic N, Shrestha Y, Zou L, Kamburov A, Zhu C, Yang X, Lubonja R, Tran N, Nguyen C, Lawrence MS, Piccioni F, Bagul M, Doench JG, Chouinard CR, Wu X, Hogstrom L, Natoli T, Tamayo P, Horn H, Corsello SM, Lage K, Root DE, Subramanian A, Golub TR, Getz G, Boehm JS, Hahn WC. Cancer Discov. 2016 Jul;6(7):714-26. doi: 10.1158/2159-8290.CD-16-0160. Epub 2016 May 4. PubMed 27147599.
Backbone
  Vector backbone: pDONR223
  Backbone manufacturer: Invitrogen
  Backbone size w/o insert (bp): 2790
  Vector type: Gateway Entry vector
Growth in bacteria
  Bacterial resistance: Spectinomycin, 50 μg/mL
  Growth temperature: 37°C
  Growth strain: DH5alpha
  Copy number: High Copy
Gene/Insert
  Gene/Insert name: VHL (alt name: NM_000551.3)
  Species: H. sapiens (human)
  Mutation: S111N
  Entrez Gene: VHL (a.k.a. HRCA1, RCA1, VHL1, pVHL)
  Promoter: None
  Cloning method: Gateway Cloning
  Sequencing primers: 5′ M13pUC-fwd; 3′ M13-Rev
Terms and licenses: Academic/Nonprofit Terms; Industry Terms: Not Available to Industry
Depositor comments: Closed state: stop codon immediately follows insert
How to cite: pDONR223_VHL_p.S111N was a gift from Jesse Boehm & William Hahn & David Root (Addgene plasmid # 81675 ; http://n2t.net/addgene:81675 ; RRID:Addgene_81675)
