>Addgene plasmid #81675 | pDONR223_VHL_p.S111N | depositor partial sequence | sequence record 154994 | Insert sequence
ATGCCCCGGAGGGCGGAGAACTGGGACGAGGCCGAGGTAGGCGCGGAGGAGGCAGGCGTCGAAGAGTACG
GCCCTGAAGAAGACGGCGGGGAGGAGTCGGGCGCCGAGGAGTCCGGCCCGGAAGAGTCCGGCCCGGAGGA
ACTGGGCGCCGAGGAGGAGATGGAGGCCGGGCGGCCGCGGCCCGTGCTGCGCTCGGTGAACTCGCGCGAG
CCCTCCCAGGTCATCTTCTGCAATCGCAGTCCGCGCGTCGTGCTGCCCGTATGGCTCAACTTCGACGGCG
AGCCGCAGCCCTACCCAACGCTGCCGCCTGGCACGGGCCGCCGCATCCACAACTACCGAGGTCACCTTTG
GCTCTTCAGAGATGCAGGGACACACGATGGGCTTCTGGTTAACCAAACTGAATTATTTGTGCCATCTCTC
AATGTTGACGGACAGCCTATTTTTGCCAATATCACACTGCCAGTGTATACTCTGAAAGAGCGATGCCTCC
AGGTTGTCCGGAGCCTAGTCAAGCCTGAGAATTACAGGAGACTGGACATCGTCAGGTCGCTCTACGAAGA
TCTGGAAGACCACCCAAATGTGCAGAAAGACCTGGAGCGGCTGACACAGGAGCGCATTGCACATCAACGG
ATGGGAGAT
